Addgene plasmid #46741: pMT mir-1-1 reporter cel-mir-230
Depositing lab: David Bartel. Depositing organization: Whitehead Institute for Biomedical Research. Publication: Beyond Secondary Structure: Primary-Sequence Determinants License Pri-miRNA Hairpins for Processing. Auyeung VC, Ulitsky I, McGeary SE, Bartel DP. Cell. 2013 Feb 14;152(4):844-58. doi: 10.1016/j.cell.2013.01.031. PubMed 23415231.
Backbone
  Vector backbone: pMT-DEST48 mir-1-1 reporter
  Backbone manufacturer: Bartel lab
  Backbone size w/o insert (bp): 5179
  Vector type: Insect Expression, RNAi
Growth in bacteria
  Bacterial resistance: Ampicillin, 100 μg/mL
  Growth temperature: 37°C
  Growth strain: DH5alpha
  Copy number: High Copy
Gene/Insert
  Gene/Insert name: cel-mir-230 (alt name: cel-mir-230 pri-mRNA)
  Species: C. elegans (nematode)
  Promoter: Metallothionein (MT)
  Tag / fusion protein: hsa-mir-1-1 (C terminal on insert); His (C terminal on backbone)
  Cloning method: Gateway Cloning
  Sequencing primers: 5′ MT-Forward (5'-CATCTCAGTGCAACTAAA-3'); 3′ BGH-rev
Terms and licenses: Academic/Nonprofit Terms; Industry Terms: Not Available to Industry
How to cite: pMT mir-1-1 reporter cel-mir-230 was a gift from David Bartel (Addgene plasmid # 46741 ; http://n2t.net/addgene:46741 ; RRID:Addgene_46741)
