[The description below was written by a language model from this plasmid's Addgene catalogue record and pLannotate feature annotations shown in this document.]
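Description:
pMT mir-1-1 reporter cel-mir-230 is an insect-cell expression plasmid built on a modified pMT-DEST48 Gateway destination backbone. It is designed to express a primary microRNA transcript in Drosophila-type cultured cells. It is propagated in E. coli as a high-copy plasmid through a ColE1/pUC-type origin, with ampicillin selection from the β-lactamase gene and its own promoter. Remnants of pUC-derived lac elements (lacZα, lac promoter/operator, lacI and rop fragments) are annotated but appear to be backbone carry-over, not functional parts.

The payload is a single transcription unit driven by the Drosophila metallothionein (MT) promoter, which is normally induced by metal ions. Downstream of it, a C. elegans cel-mir-230 pri-miRNA segment lies between attB1 and attB2 sites, the scars left by Gateway recombination of the insert into the destination vector. After attB2 come a V5 tag sequence inherited from the backbone and then a human mir-1-1 hairpin, and the unit ends at an SV40 polyadenylation signal. Both hairpins therefore sit on the same transcript, so mir-1-1 can act as a co-transcribed internal reference against which processing of the test hairpin is compared. This fits the associated study of the sequence features that license pri-miRNA hairpins for processing, although the record does not describe the exact readout. The catalogue lists hsa-mir-1-1 and a backbone His tag as C-terminal "tags", but no protein product is intended and no His tag is annotated. The catalogue also gives a backbone size of 5179 bp, larger than the 4,196-nt deposited full sequence; that figure may describe the destination vector before recombination removed its Gateway cassette, but the record does not explain the difference.
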