Features (pLannotate 1.2.2; 19 found; start..end, strand, type, name):
      1..35      +  CDS            rop (fragment): Rop protein, which maintains plasmids at low copy number; rop
    137..236     +  misc_feature   bom (fragment): basis of mobility region from pBR322
    242..396     -  CDS            lacZα (fragment): LacZα fragment of β-galactosidase; lacZ fragment
    407..833     +  promoter       MT promoter: Drosophila metallothionein promoter
    859..883     +  protein_bind   attB1: mutant version of attB; recombination site for the Gateway® BP reaction BP Clonase™
   1028..1125    +  ncRNA          mir-230: Accession: RF00851 - microRNA mir-230
   1207..1231    -  protein_bind   attB2: mutant version of attB; recombination site for the Gateway® BP reaction BP Clonase™
   1245..1286    +  CDS            V5 tag: epitope tag from simian virus 5
   1358..1434    +  ncRNA          mir-1: Accession: RF00103 - mir-1 microRNA precursor family
   1698..1832    -  polyA_signal   SV40 poly(A) signal: SV40 polyadenylation signal
   1855..1939    -  CDS            large T antigen (fragment): large T antigen from SV40 (simian virus 40)
   1939..1963    +  misc_feature   MCS (fragment): pUC18/19 multiple cloning site
   2000..2016    -  protein_bind   lac operator: The lac repressor binds to the lac operator to inhibit transcription in E. coli. This inhibition can be relieved by adding lactose or isopropyl-β-D-thiogalactopyranoside (IPTG). lac repressor encoded by lacI
   2024..2054    -  promoter       lac promoter: promoter for the E. coli lac operon
   2069..2090    -  protein_bind   CAP binding site: CAP binding activates transcription in the presence of cAMP. E. coli catabolite activator protein
   2103..2195    -  CDS            lacI (fragment): lac repressor; lacI; The lac repressor binds to the lac operator to inhibit transcription in E. coli. This inhibition can be relieved by adding lactose or isopropyl-β-D-thiogalactopyranoside (IPTG).
   2378..2966    -  rep_origin     ori: high-copy-number ColE1/pMB1/pBR322/pUC origin of replication
   3137..3997    -  CDS            AmpR: β-lactamase; bla; confers resistance to ampicillin, carbenicillin, and related antibiotics
   3998..4102    -  promoter       AmpR promoter: bla
>Addgene plasmid #46741 | pMT mir-1-1 reporter cel-mir-230 | depositor full sequence | sequence record 117515 | pMT mir-1-1 reporter cel-mir-230 sequence 4196 bps
TCGCGCGTTTCGGTGATGACGGTGAAAACCTCTGACACATGCAGCTCCCGGAGACGGTCACAGCTTGTCT
GTAAGCGGATGCCGGGAGCAGACAAGCCCGTCAGGGCGCGTCAGCGGGTGTTGGCGGGTGTCGGGGCTGG
CTTAACTATGCGGCATCAGAGCAGATTGTACTGAGAGTGCACCATATGCGGTGTGAAATACCGCACAGAT
GCGTAAGGAGAAAATACCGCATCAGGCGCCATTCGCCATTCAGGCTGCGCAACTGTTGGGAAGGGCGATC
GGTGCGGGCCTCTTCGCTATTACGCCAGCTGGCGAAAGGGGGATGTGCTGCAAGGCGATTAAGTTGGGTA
ACGCCAGGGTTTTCCCAGTCACGACGTTGTAAAACGACGGCCAGTGCCAGTGAATTAATTCGTTGCAGGA
CAGGATGTGGTGCCCGATGTGACTAGCTCTTTGCTGCAGGCCGTCCTATCCTCTGGTTCCGATAAGAGAC
CCAGAACTCCGGCCCCCCACCGCCCACCGCCACCCCCATACATATGTGGTACGCAAGTAAGAGTGCCTGC
GCATGCCCCATGTGCCCCACCAAGAGTTTTGCATCCCATACAAGTCCCCAAAGTGGAGAACCGAACCAAT
TCTTCGCGGGCAGAACAAAAGCTTCTGCACACGTCTCCACTCGAATTTGGAGCCGGCCGGCGTGTGCAAA
AGAGGTGAATCGAACGAAAGACCCGTGTGTAAAGCCGCGTTTCCAAAATGTATAAAACCGAGAGCATCTG
GCCAATGTGCATCAGTTGTGGTCAGCAGCAAAATCAAGTGAATCATCTCAGTGCAACTAAAGGGGGGATC
TAGATCGGGGTACATCAAACAAGTTTGTACAAAAAAGCAGGCTCATATGTCCTTCTTTAGCGATCAACCA
TAAAACCCCGCCTCCGTTTTGAAACATGAAAAAAAGTATAAAAATAGAATACCACAACGACACTTGTTAA
AATATTATTCCTCATATCTAGCTTCTGCTTGTATTTTTTTGTCTGATGTTGATGTAATGCCGTCACTTGG
TCGGCGATTTAATATTATCAGAACATAGGAAATTGTTAGTATTAGTTGTGCGACCAGGAGACGGTATTCG
CATATTTCTTAAATATTCATTTTCATAATCGTACAAGGTACGTTTCGAGTAATGTCTGCAAGGTTCTTGC
CCACAATGACAAGCTTACCCAGCTTTCTTGTACAAAGTGGTTCGATGGTTCGAAGGTAAGCCTATCCCTA
ACCCTCTCCTCGGTCTCGATTCTACGCGTTCTAGAGCAGTGGGGTCAGCTTCTACCGGGGCGGCGTCCCG
GGGTCTTGGAACTGCATGCAGACTGCCTGCTTGGGAAACATACTTCTTTATATGCCCATATGGACCTGCT
AAGCTATGGAATGTAAAGAAGTATGTATCTCAGGCCGGGACCTCTCTCGCCGCACTGAGGGGCACTCCAC
ACCACGGGGGCCGCCGCGGCCGACAGCCAGCCAGGCGGCTGTGGTGGGGGTGAGGCTGGGGCGGCAGGCT
GCCTGGGCGTTGGTGGACGGTCGTGTCCCCGCCAGCATTGTTCTGTCACTTTGCCTGTGTCAGCAGGTGG
AAGTGCTCACCAGACAACGCGTACCGGTCATCATCACCATCACCATTGAGTTTAAACCCGCTGATCAGCC
TCGACTGTGCCTTCTAAGATCCAGACATGATAAGATACATTGATGAGTTTGGACAAACCACAACTAGAAT
GCAGTGAAAAAAATGCTTTATTTGTGAAATTTGTGATGCTATTGCTTTATTTGTAACCATTATAAGCTGC
AATAAACAAGTTAACAACAACAATTGCATTCATTTTATGTTTCAGGTTCAGGGGGAGGTGTGGGAGGTTT
TTTAAAGCAAGTAAAACCTCTACAAATGTGGTATGGCTGATTATGATCAGTCGACCTGCAGGCATGCAAG
CTTGGCGTAATCATGGTCATAGCTGTTTCCTGTGTGAAATTGTTATCCGCTCACAATTCCACACAACATA
CGAGCCGGAAGCATAAAGTGTAAAGCCTGGGGTGCCTAATGAGTGAGCTAACTCACATTAATTGCGTTGC
GCTCACTGCCCGCTTTCCAGTCGGGAAACCTGTCGTGCCAGCTGCATTAATGAATCGGCCAACGCGCGGG
GAGAGGCGGTTTGCGTATTGGGCGCTCTTCCGCTTCCTCGCTCACTGACTCGCTGCGCTCGGTCGTTCGG
CTGCGGCGAGCGGTATCAGCTCACTCAAAGGCGGTAATACGGTTATCCACAGAATCAGGGGATAACGCAG
GAAAGAACATGTGAGCAAAAGGCCAGCAAAAGGCCAGGAACCGTAAAAAGGCCGCGTTGCTGGCGTTTTT
CCATAGGCTCCGCCCCCCTGACGAGCATCACAAAAATCGACGCTCAAGTCAGAGGTGGCGAAACCCGACA
GGACTATAAAGATACCAGGCGTTTCCCCCTGGAAGCTCCCTCGTGCGCTCTCCTGTTCCGACCCTGCCGC
TTACCGGATACCTGTCCGCCTTTCTCCCTTCGGGAAGCGTGGCGCTTTCTCATAGCTCACGCTGTAGGTA
TCTCAGTTCGGTGTAGGTCGTTCGCTCCAAGCTGGGCTGTGTGCACGAACCCCCCGTTCAGCCCGACCGC
TGCGCCTTATCCGGTAACTATCGTCTTGAGTCCAACCCGGTAAGACACGACTTATCGCCACTGGCAGCAG
CCACTGGTAACAGGATTAGCAGAGCGAGGTATGTAGGCGGTGCTACAGAGTTCTTGAAGTGGTGGCCTAA
CTACGGCTACACTAGAAGGACAGTATTTGGTATCTGCGCTCTGCTGAAGCCAGTTACCTTCGGAAAAAGA
GTTGGTAGCTCTTGATCCGGCAAACAAACCACCGCTGGTAGCGGTGGTTTTTTTGTTTGCAAGCAGCAGA
TTACGCGCAGAAAAAAAGGATCTCAAGAAGATCCTTTGATCTTTTCTACGGGGTCTGACGCTCAGTGGAA
CGAAAACTCACGTTAAGGGATTTTGGTCATGAGATTATCAAAAAGGATCTTCACCTAGATCCTTTTAAAT
TAAAAATGAAGTTTTAAATCAATCTAAAGTATATATGAGTAAACTTGGTCTGACAGTTACCAATGCTTAA
TCAGTGAGGCACCTATCTCAGCGATCTGTCTATTTCGTTCATCCATAGTTGCCTGACTCCCCGTCGTGTA
GATAACTACGATACGGGAGGGCTTACCATCTGGCCCCAGTGCTGCAATGATACCGCGAGACCCACGCTCA
CCGGCTCCAGATTTATCAGCAATAAACCAGCCAGCCGGAAGGGCCGAGCGCAGAAGTGGTCCTGCAACTT
TATCCGCCTCCATCCAGTCTATTAATTGTTGCCGGGAAGCTAGAGTAAGTAGTTCGCCAGTTAATAGTTT
GCGCAACGTTGTTGCCATTGCTACAGGCATCGTGGTGTCACGCTCGTCGTTTGGTATGGCTTCATTCAGC
TCCGGTTCCCAACGATCAAGGCGAGTTACATGATCCCCCATGTTGTGCAAAAAAGCGGTTAGCTCCTTCG
GTCCTCCGATCGTTGTCAGAAGTAAGTTGGCCGCAGTGTTATCACTCATGGTTATGGCAGCACTGCATAA
TTCTCTTACTGTCATGCCATCCGTAAGATGCTTTTCTGTGACTGGTGAGTACTCAACCAAGTCATTCTGA
GAATAGTGTATGCGGCGACCGAGTTGCTCTTGCCCGGCGTCAATACGGGATAATACCGCGCCACATAGCA
GAACTTTAAAAGTGCTCATCATTGGAAAACGTTCTTCGGGGCGAAAACTCTCAAGGATCTTACCGCTGTT
GAGATCCAGTTCGATGTAACCCACTCGTGCACCCAACTGATCTTCAGCATCTTTTACTTTCACCAGCGTT
TCTGGGTGAGCAAAAACAGGAAGGCAAAATGCCGCAAAAAAGGGAATAAGGGCGACACGGAAATGTTGAA
TACTCATACTCTTCCTTTTTCAATATTATTGAAGCATTTATCAGGGTTATTGTCTCATGAGCGGATACAT
ATTTGAATGTATTTAGAAAAATAAACAAATAGGGGTTCCGCGCACATTTCCCCGAAAAGTGCCACCTGAC
GTCTAAGAAACCATTATTATCATGACATTAACCTATAAAAATAGGCGTATCACGAGGCCCTTTCGT
