>Addgene plasmid #46741 | pMT mir-1-1 reporter cel-mir-230 | addgene partial sequence | sequence record 67952 | MT-Forward 5'-CATCTCAGTGCAACTAAA-3'
AAAAAGCAGGCTCATATGTCCTTCTTTAGCGATCAACCATAAAACCCCGCCTCCGTTTTGAAACATGAAA
AAAAGTATAAAAATAGAATACCACAACGACACTTGTTAAAATATTATTCCTCATATCTAGCTTCTGCTTG
TATTTTTTTGTCTGATGTTGATGTAATGCCGTCACTTGGTCGGCGATTTAATATTATCAGAACATAGGAA
ATTGTTAGTATTAGTTGTGCGACCAGGAGACGGTATTCGCATATTTCTTAAATATTCATTTTCATAATCG
TACAAGGTACGTTTCGAGTAATGTCTGCAAGGTTCTTGCCCACAATGACAAGCTTACCCAGCTTTCTTGT
ACAAAGTGGTTCGATGGTTCGAAGGTAAGCCTATCCCTAACCCTCTCCTCGGTCTCGATTCTACGCGTTC
TAGAGCAGTGGGGTCAGCTTCTACCGGGGCGGCGTCCCGGGGTCTTGGAACTGCATGCAGACTGCCTGCT
TGGGAAACATACTTCTTTATATGCCCATATGGACCTGCTAAGCTATGGAATGTAAAGAAGTATGTATCTC
AGGCCGGGACCTCTCTCGCCGCACTGAGGGGCACTCCACACCACGGGGGCCGCCGCGGCCGACAGCCAGC
CAGGCGGCTGTGGTGGGGGTGAGGCTGGGGCGGCAGGCTGCCTGGGCGTT
